>Addgene plasmid #70443 | R777-E159 Hs.PDPK1 | depositor full sequence | sequence record 125892 | Full Sequence
TTAACGCTAGCATGGATGTTTTCCCAGTCACGACGTTGTAAAACGACGGCCAGTCTTAAAATTCGAGCTC
GGTCCGAGGATCCGAAATAATGATTTTATTTTGACTGATAGTGACCTGTTCGTTGCAACAAATTGATAAG
CAATGCTTTTTTATAATGCCAACTTTGTACAAAAAAGTTGGCACCATGGCCAGGACCACCAGCCAGCTGT
ATGACGCCGTGCCCATCCAGTCCAGCGTGGTGTTATGTTCCTGCCCATCCCCATCAATGGTGAGGACCCA
GACTGAGTCCAGCACGCCCCCTGGCATTCCTGGTGGCAGCAGGCAGGGCCCCGCCATGGACGGCACTGCA
GCCGAGCCTCGGCCCGGCGCCGGCTCCCTGCAGCATGCCCAGCCTCCGCCGCAGCCTCGGAAGAAGCGGC
CTGAGGACTTCAAGTTTGGGAAAATCCTTGGGGAAGGCTCTTTTTCCACGGTTGTCCTGGCTCGAGAACT
GGCAACCTCCAGAGAATATGCGATTAAAATTCTGGAGAAGCGACATATCATAAAAGAGAACAAGGTCCCC
TATGTAACCAGAGAGCGGGATGTCATGTCGCGCCTGGATCACCCCTTCTTTGTTAAGCTTTACTTCACAT
TTCAGGACGACGAGAAGCTGTATTTCGGCCTTAGTTATGCCAAAAATGGAGAACTACTTAAATATATTCG
CAAAATCGGTTCATTCGATGAGACCTGTACCCGATTTTACACGGCTGAGATTGTGTCTGCTTTAGAGTAC
TTGCACGGCAAGGGCATCATTCACAGGGACCTTAAACCGGAAAACATTTTGTTAAATGAAGATATGCACA
TCCAGATCACAGATTTTGGAACAGCAAAAGTCTTATCCCCAGAGAGCAAACAAGCCAGGGCCAACTCATT
CGTGGGAACAGCGCAGTACGTTTCTCCAGAGCTGCTCACGGAGAAGTCCGCCTGTAAGAGTTCAGACCTT
TGGGCTCTTGGATGCATAATATACCAGCTTGTGGCAGGACTCCCACCATTCCGAGCTGGAAACGAGTATC
TTATATTTCAGAAGATCATTAAGTTGGAATATGACTTTCCAGAAAAATTCTTCCCTAAGGCAAGAGACCT
CGTGGAGAAACTTTTGGTTTTAGATGCCACAAAGCGGTTAGGCTGTGAGGAAATGGAAGGATACGGACCT
CTTAAAGCACACCCGTTCTTCGAGTCCGTCACGTGGGAGAACCTGCACCAGCAGACGCCTCCGAAGCTCA
CCGCTTACCTGCCGGCTATGTCGGAAGACGACGAGGACTGCTATGGCAATTATGACAATCTCCTGAGCCA
GTTTGGCTGCATGCAGGTGTCTTCGTCCTCCTCCTCACACTCCCTGTCAGCCTCCGACACGGGCCTGCCC
CAGAGGTCAGGCAGCAACATAGAGCAGTACATTCACGATCTGGACTCGAACTCCTTTGAACTGGACTTAC
AGTTTTCCGAAGATGAGAAGAGGTTGTTGTTGGAGAAGCAGGCTGGCGGAAACCCTTGGCACCAGTTTGT
AGAAAATAATTTAATACTAAAGATGGGCCCAGTGGATAAGCGGAAGGGTTTATTTGCAAGACGACGACAG
CTGTTGCTCACAGAAGGACCACATTTATATTATGTGGATCCTGTCAACAAAGTTCTGAAAGGTGAAATTC
CTTGGTCACAAGAACTTCGACCAGAGGCCAAGAATTTTAAAACTTTCTTTGTCCACACGCCTAACAGGAC
GTATTATCTGATGGACCCCAGCGGGAACGCACACAAGTGGTGCAGGAAGATCCAGGAGGTTTGGAGGCAG
CGATACCAGAGCCACCCGGACGCCGCTGTGCAGTAATCAACTTTCTTGTACAAAGTTGGCATTATAGGAA
AGCATTGCTTATCAATTTGTTGCAACGAACAGGTCACTATCAGTCAAAATAAAATCATTATTTGCATGCA
AGCTTAGATCCTCTAGACCAGCCAGGACAGAAATGCCTCGACTTCGCTGCTACCCAAGGTTGCCGGGTGA
CGCACACCGTGGAAACGGATGAAGGCACGAACCCAGTGGACATAAGCCTGTTCGGTTCGTAAGCTGTAAT
GCAAGTAGCGTATGCGCTCACGCAACTGGTCCAGAACCTTGACCGAACGCAGCGGTGGTAACGGCGCAGT
GGCGGTTTTCATGGCTTGTTATGACTGTTTTTTTGGGGTACAGTCTATGCCTCGGGCATCCAAGCAGCAA
GCGCGTTACGCCGTGGGTCGATGTTTGATGTTATGGAGCAGCAACGATGTTACGCAGCAGGGCAGTCGCC
CTAAAACAAAGTTAAACATTATGAGGGAAGCGGTGATCGCCGAAGTATCGACTCAACTATCAGAGGTAGT
TGGCGTCATCGAGCGCCATCTCGAACCGACGTTGCTGGCCGTACATTTGTACGGCTCCGCAGTGGATGGC
GGCCTGAAGCCACACAGTGATATTGATTTGCTGGTTACGGTGACCGTAAGGCTTGATGAAACAACGCGGC
GAGCTTTGATCAACGACCTTTTGGAAACTTCGGCTTCCCCTGGAGAGAGCGAGATTCTCCGCGCTGTAGA
AGTCACCATTGTTGTGCACGACGACATCATTCCGTGGCGTTATCCAGCTAAGCGCGAACTGCAATTTGGA
GAATGGCAGCGCAATGACATTCTTGCAGGTATCTTCGAGCCAGCCACGATCGACATTGATCTGGCTATCT
TGCTGACAAAAGCAAGAGAACATAGCGTTGCCTTGGTAGGTCCAGCGGCGGAGGAACTCTTTGATCCGGT
TCCTGAACAGGATCTATTTGAGGCGCTAAATGAAACCTTAACGCTATGGAACTCGCCGCCCGACTGGGCT
GGCGATGAGCGAAATGTAGTGCTTACGTTGTCCCGCATTTGGTACAGCGCAGTAACCGGCAAAATCGCGC
CGAAGGATGTCGCTGCCGACTGGGCAATGGAGCGCCTGCCGGCCCAGTATCAGCCCGTCATACTTGAAGC
TAGACAGGCTTATCTTGGACAAGAAGAAGATCGCTTGGCCTCGCGCGCAGATCAGTTGGAAGAATTTGTC
CACTACGTGAAAGGCGAGATCACCAAGGTAGTCGGCAAATAACCCTCGAGCCACCCATGACCAAAATCCC
TTAACGTGAGTTACGCGTCGTTCCACTGAGCGTCAGACCCCGTAGAAAAGATCAAAGGATCTTCTTGAGA
TCCTTTTTTTCTGCGCGTAATCTGCTGCTTGCAAACAAAAAAACCACCGCTACCAGCGGTGGTTTGTTTG
CCGGATCAAGAGCTACCAACTCTTTTTCCGAAGGTAACTGGCTTCAGCAGAGCGCAGATACCAAATACTG
TCCTTCTAGTGTAGCCGTAGTTAGGCCACCACTTCAAGAACTCTGTAGCACCGCCTACATACCTCGCTCT
GCTAATCCTGTTACCAGTGGCTGCTGCCAGTGGCGATAAGTCGTGTCTTACCGGGTTGGACTCAAGACGA
TAGTTACCGGATAAGGCGCAGCGGTCGGGCTGAACGGGGGGTTCGTGCACACAGCCCAGCTTGGAGCGAA
CGACCTACACCGAACTGAGATACCTACAGCGTGAGCATTGAGAAAGCGCCACGCTTCCCGAAGGGAGAAA
GGCGGACAGGTATCCGGTAAGCGGCAGGGTCGGAACAGGAGAGCGCACGAGGGAGCTTCCAGGGGGAAAC
GCCTGGTATCTTTATAGTCCTGTCGGGTTTCGCCACCTCTGACTTGAGCGTCGATTTTTGTGATGCTCGT
CAGGGGGGCGGAGCCTATGGAAAAACGCCAGCAACGCGGCCTTTTTACGGTTCCTGGCCTTTTGCTGGCC
TTTTGCTCACATGTTCTTTCCTGCGTTATCCCCTGATTCTGTGGATAACCGTATTACCGCCTTTGAGTGA
GCTGATACCGCTCGCCGCAGCCGAACGACCGAGCGCAGCGAGTCAGTGAGCGAGGAAGCGGAAGAGCGCC
CAATACGCAAACCGCCTCTCCCCGCGCGTTGGCCGATTCATTAATGCAGCTGGCACGACAGGTTTCCCGA
CTGGAAAGCGGGCAGTGAGCGCAACGCAATTAATACGCGTACCGCTAGCCAGGAAGAGTTTGTAGAAACG
CAAAAAGGCCATCCGTCAGGATGGCCTTCTGCTTAGTTTGATGCCTGGCAGTTTATGGCGGGCGTCCTGC
CCGCCACCCTCCGGGCCGTTGCTTCACAACGTTCAAATCCGCTCCCGGCGGATTTGTCCTACTCAGGAGA
GCGTTCACCGACAAACAACAGATAAAACGAAAGGCCCAGTCTTCCGACTGAGCCTTTCGTTTTATTTGAT
GCCTGGCAGTTCCCTACTCTCGCG
Features (pLannotate 1.2.2; 11 found; start..end, strand, type, name):
     18..54      -  CDS            lacZα (fragment): LacZα fragment of β-galactosidase; lacZ fragment
     85..180     +  protein_bind   attL3: mutant version of attL; recombination site for the Gateway® LR reaction LR Clonase™
    186..1853    +  CDS            PDPK1: PDPK1_HUMAN - Also known as PDK1. Experimental evidence at protein level: Swiss-Prot protein existence level 1. Serine/threonine kinase which acts as a master kinase, phosphorylating and activating a subgroup of the AGC family of protein kinases. Its targets include: protein kinase B (PKB/AKT1, PKB/AKT2, PKB/AKT3), p70 ribosomal protein S6 kinase (RPS6KB1), p90 ribosomal protein S6 kinase (RPS6KA1, RPS6KA2 and RPS6KA3), cyclic AMP-dependent protein kinase (PRKACA), protein kinase C (PRKCD and PRKCZ), serum and glucocorticoid-inducible kinase (SGK1, SGK2 and SGK3), p21-activated kinase-1 (PAK1)
   1861..1954    -  protein_bind   attL2 (fragment): mutant version of attL; recombination site for the Gateway® LR reaction LR Clonase™
   2069..2092    +  promoter       Pc promoter (fragment): intI1 (promoter lies within the coding sequence); class 1 integron promoter
   2268..2324    +  CDS            GmR (fragment): gentamycin acetyltransferase; aacC1; confers resistance to gentamycin
   2331..3122    +  CDS            SmR: aminoglycoside adenylyltransferase (Murphy, 1985); aadA; confers resistance to spectinomycin and streptomycin
   3215..3803    +  rep_origin     ori: high-copy-number ColE1/pMB1/pBR322/pUC origin of replication
   3986..4078    +  CDS            lacI (fragment): lac repressor; lacI; The lac repressor binds to the lac operator to inhibit transcription in E. coli. This inhibition can be relieved by adding lactose or isopropyl-β-D-thiogalactopyranoside (IPTG).
   4133..4160    -  terminator     rrnB T2 terminator: transcription terminator T2 from the E. coli rrnB gene
   4292..4335    +  terminator     rrnB T1 terminator: Escherichia coli rrnB; transcription terminator T1 from the E. coli rrnB gene
