[The description below was written by a language model from this plasmid's Addgene catalogue record and pLannotate feature annotations shown in this document.]
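Description:
R777-E159 Hs.PDPK1 is a Gateway entry clone built on the pDonor-255 backbone (2,693 bp without insert) and carrying the human PDPK1 open reading frame, corresponding to the NM_002613.4 reference transcript. It is a bacterial cloning plasmid of about 4.4 kb rather than an expression vector. The feature table shows no promoter positioned to drive the ORF, so expression depends on transferring the insert into a destination vector. The plasmid replicates in E. coli from a high-copy ColE1/pUC-type origin and is selected with spectinomycin through an aadA (SmR) aminoglycoside adenylyltransferase gene. This gene sits downstream of fragments of a class 1 integron Pc promoter and a gentamicin acetyltransferase gene. Those fragments, along with short lacZα and lacI remnants, appear to be backbone leftovers rather than functional parts. rrnB T1 and T2 terminators lie upstream of the cloning region, where they would insulate the insert from read-through transcription.

The 1,671 bp insert encodes PDPK1 (PDK1), a serine/threonine "master" kinase that phosphorylates and activates AGC-family kinases, including AKT, p70 and p90 S6 kinases, SGK and PKC isoforms. The coding sequence is flanked by attL recombination sites, which allow LR Clonase-mediated transfer into attR-containing destination vectors. The automated annotation labels the upstream site attL3 and the downstream one a partial attL2, and the catalogue entry does not specify the att site identities. Because the ORF retains its stop codon, the clone suits expression of native protein or N-terminal fusions, but not C-terminal tagging.
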