Addgene plasmid #70443: R777-E159 Hs.PDPK1
Purpose: Gateway ORF clone of human PDPK1 [NM_002613.4] with stop codon (for native or N-terminal fusions)
Depositing lab: Dominic Esposito. Depositing organization: National Cancer Institute (NCI).
Backbone
  Vector backbone: pDonor-255
  Backbone size w/o insert (bp): 2693
  Vector type: Gateway Entry Clone
Growth in bacteria
  Bacterial resistance: Spectinomycin, 50 μg/mL
  Growth temperature: 37°C
  Growth strain: DH10B
  Copy number: High Copy
Gene/Insert
  Gene/Insert name: PDPK1 (alt name: NM_002613.4)
  Species: H. sapiens (human)
  Insert size (bp): 1671
  Entrez Gene: PDPK1 (a.k.a. PDK1, PDPK2, PDPK2P, PRO0461)
  Cloning method: Gateway Cloning
  Sequencing primers: 5′ M13F 23-mer (5'-CCCAGTCACGACGTTGTAAAACG); 3′ attLR 23-mer (5'-TAACATCAGAGATTTTGAGACAC)
Terms and licenses: Academic/Nonprofit Terms; Industry Terms: Not Available to Industry
How to cite: R777-E159 Hs.PDPK1 was a gift from Dominic Esposito (Addgene plasmid # 70443 ; http://n2t.net/addgene:70443 ; RRID:Addgene_70443)
