>Addgene plasmid #70443 | R777-E159 Hs.PDPK1 | addgene partial sequence | sequence record 132243 | pCR8_R1 5'-cgaaccgaacaggcttatgt-3'
GGTGTGCGTCACCCGGCAACCTTGGGTAGCAGCGAAGTCGAGGCATTTCTGTCCTGGCTGGTCTAGAGGA
TCTAAGCTTGCATGCAAATAATGATTTTATTTTGACTGATAGTGACCTGTTCGTTGCAACAAATTGATAA
GCAATGCTTTCCTATAATGCCAACTTTGTACAAGAAAGTTGATTACTGCACAGCGGCGTCCGGGTGGCTC
TGGTATCGCTGCCTCCAAACCTCCTGGATCTTCCTGCACCACTTGTGTGCGTTCCCGCTGGGGTCCATCA
GATAATACGTCCTGTTAGGCGTGTGGACAAAGAAAGTTTTAAAATTCTTGGCCTCTGGTCGAAGTTCTTG
TGACCAAGGAATTTCACCTTTCAGAACTTTGTTGACAGGATCCACATAATATAAATGTGGTCCTTCTGTG
AGCAACAGCTGTCGTCGTCTTGCAAATAAACCCTTCCGCTTATCCACTGGGCCCATCTTTAGTATTAAAT
TATTTTCTACAAACTGGTGCCAAGGGTTTCCGCCAGCCTGCTTCTCCAACAACAACCTCTTCTCATCTTC
GGAAAACTGTAAGTCCAGTTCAAAGGAGTTCGAGTCCAGATCGTGAATGTACTGCTCTATGTTGCTGCCT
GACCTCTGGGGCAGGCCCGTGTCGGAGGCTGACAGGGAGTGTGAGGAGGAGGACGAAGACACCTGCATGC
AGCCAAACTGGCTCAGGAGATTGTCATAATTGCCATAGCAGTCCTCGTCGTCTTCCGACATAGCCGGCAG
GTAAGCGGTGAGCTTCGGAGGCGTCTGCTGGTGCAGGTTCTCCCACGTGACGGACTCGAAGAACGGGTGT
GCTTTAAGAGGTCCGTATCCTTCCATTTCCTCACAGCCTAACCGCTTTGTGGCATCTAAAACCAAAAGTT
TCTCCACGAGGTCTCTTGCCTTAGGGAAGAATTTTTCTGGAAAGTCATATTCCAACTTAATGATCTTCTG
AAATATAAGATACTCGTTTCCAGCTCGGAATGGTGGGAGTCCTGCCACAAGCTGGTATATTATGCATCCA
AGAGCCCAAAGGTCTGAACTCTTACAGGCG
